Addgene plasmid #77084: PIP5K1B gRNA (BRDN0001149384)
Purpose: 3rd generation lentiviral gRNA plasmid targeting human PIP5K1B
Depositing lab: John Doench & David Root. Depositing organization: Broad Institute. Publication: Optimized sgRNA design to maximize activity and minimize off-target effects of CRISPR-Cas9. Doench JG, Fusi N, Sullender M, Hegde M, Vaimberg EW, Donovan KF, Smith I, Tothova Z, Wilen C, Orchard R, Virgin HW, Listgarten J, Root DE. Nat Biotechnol. 2016 Jan 18. doi: 10.1038/nbt.3437. PubMed 26780180.
Backbone
  Vector backbone: lentiGuide-Puro
  Backbone manufacturer: Zhang Lab (Addgene plasmid # 52963)
  Vector type: Mammalian Expression, Lentiviral, CRISPR
  Selectable markers: Puromycin
Growth in bacteria
  Bacterial resistance: Ampicillin, 100 μg/mL
  Growth temperature: 37°C
  Growth strain: DH5alpha
  Copy number: High Copy
Gene/Insert
  Gene/Insert name: PIP5K1B (alt names: PIP5K1B; NM_001278253.1)
  gRNA/shRNA sequence: AATCTAAGTCCTTAAATGTG
  Species: H. sapiens (human)
  Entrez Gene: PIP5K1B (a.k.a. MSS4, STM7)
  Promoter: hU6
  Cloning method: Unknown
  Sequencing primers: 5′ U6-F; 3′ pS2-R
Terms and licenses: Academic/Nonprofit Terms; Industry Terms: Not Available to Industry
Depositor comments: The gRNA was designed to target the following Genbank reference sequence(s): NM_001278253.1,NM_003558.3. Note that this plasmid does NOT contain Cas9. It should be used in conjunction with lentiCas9-Blast (Addgene #52962) or otherwise with cell lines already expressing Cas9. Browse the full kinome gRNA library at http://www.addgene.org/pooled-library/broadgpp-human-kinome/ or visit http://www.broadinstitute.org/rnai/public/ for detailed protocols and information.
How to cite: PIP5K1B gRNA (BRDN0001149384) was a gift from John Doench & David Root (Addgene plasmid # 77084 ; http://n2t.net/addgene:77084 ; RRID:Addgene_77084)
