[The description below was written by a language model from this plasmid's Addgene catalogue record and pLannotate feature annotations shown in this document.]
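Description:
PIP5K1B gRNA (BRDN0001149384) is a third-generation lentiviral CRISPR guide plasmid built on the lentiGuide-Puro backbone, carrying a single guide RNA directed against human PIP5K1B (also known as MSS4 or STM7). The assembled sequence is about 8.3 kb. In bacteria it is maintained at high copy through a ColE1/pUC-type origin and selected with ampicillin via the β-lactamase gene. An f1 origin and remnants of a lac/T7/T3 cloning region are also present in the backbone.

The lentiviral transfer cassette begins with an RSV promoter fused to a truncated HIV-1 5' LTR, which drives Tat-independent production of genomic RNA in packaging cells. It is followed by the Ψ packaging signal with a partial gag sequence and the Rev response element for nuclear export. A human U6 RNA polymerase III promoter then transcribes the PIP5K1B-specific spacer joined to the Streptococcus pyogenes Cas9 guide scaffold. Downstream lie a cPPT/CTS element, which aids nuclear import of the viral genome, and an EF-1α core promoter with its intron A driving the puromycin N-acetyltransferase gene for selection of transduced mammalian cells. A WPRE enhances transcript expression, and the self-inactivating ΔU3 3' LTR disables viral promoter activity after integration. An SV40 polyadenylation signal and SV40 origin sit outside the LTRs.

The plasmid does not encode Cas9, so it must be used with a separate Cas9 vector such as lentiCas9-Blast, or in cells that already express Cas9, to disrupt PIP5K1B. The guide was designed against two PIP5K1B reference transcripts and belongs to a human kinome gRNA collection.
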