Features (pLannotate 1.2.2; 29 found; start..end, strand, type, name):
     14..80      +  CDS            small t antigen (fragment): SV40 (simian virus 40) small t antigen
    106..317     +  promoter       EF-1α core promoter: core promoter for human elongation factor EF-1α
    318..1256    +  intron         EF-1α intron A: intron upstream of the start codon of human EF-1α
   1278..1877    +  CDS            PuroR (fragment): puromycin N-acetyltransferase; pac from Streptomyces; confers resistance to puromycin
   1893..2481    +  misc_feature   WPRE: woodchuck hepatitis virus posttranscriptional regulatory element
   2532..2551    +  misc_feature   cPPT/CTS (fragment): central polypurine tract and central termination sequence of HIV-1
   2553..2786    +  LTR            3' LTR (ΔU3): self-inactivating 3' long terminal repeat (LTR) from HIV-1
   2864..2985    +  polyA_signal   SV40 poly(A) signal: SV40 polyadenylation signal
   3025..3160    +  rep_origin     SV40 ori: SV40 origin of replication
   3181..3199    -  promoter       T7 promoter: promoter for bacteriophage T7 RNA polymerase
   3207..3362    +  CDS            lacZα (fragment): LacZα fragment of β-galactosidase; lacZ fragment
   3367..3795    +  rep_origin     f1 ori (sequence partly withheld): f1 bacteriophage origin of replication; arrow indicates direction of (+) strand synthesis
   3848..3952    +  promoter       AmpR promoter: bla
   3953..4813    +  CDS            AmpR: β-lactamase; bla; confers resistance to ampicillin, carbenicillin, and related antibiotics
   4984..5572    +  rep_origin     ori: high-copy-number ColE1/pMB1/pBR322/pUC origin of replication
   5755..5847    +  CDS            lacI (fragment): lac repressor; lacI; The lac repressor binds to the lac operator to inhibit transcription in E. coli. This inhibition can be relieved by adding lactose or isopropyl-β-D-thiogalactopyranoside (IPTG).
   5860..5881    +  protein_bind   CAP binding site: CAP binding activates transcription in the presence of cAMP. E. coli catabolite activator protein
   5896..5926    +  promoter       lac promoter: promoter for the E. coli lac operon
   5934..5950    +  protein_bind   lac operator: The lac repressor binds to the lac operator to inhibit transcription in E. coli. This inhibition can be relieved by adding lactose or isopropyl-β-D-thiogalactopyranoside (IPTG). lac repressor encoded by lacI
   5995..6013    +  promoter       T3 promoter: promoter for bacteriophage T3 RNA polymerase
   6041..6267    +  promoter       RSV promoter: Rous sarcoma virus enhancer/promoter
   6268..6448    +  LTR            5' LTR (truncated): truncated 5' long terminal repeat (LTR) from HIV-1
   6495..6620    +  misc_feature   HIV-1 Ψ: packaging signal of human immunodeficiency virus type 1
   6604..6967    +  CDS            HIV-1 gag (fragment): gag protein from human immunodeficiency virus 1; gag
   7113..7346    +  misc_feature   RRE: The Rev response element (RRE) of HIV-1 allows for Rev-dependent mRNA export from the nucleus to the cytoplasm.
   7723..7749    +  CDS            Rev (fragment): human immunodeficiency virus 1 (HIV-1) Rev protein; rev; enhances nuclear export of unspliced and incompletely spliced viral mRNAs
   7753..7993    +  promoter       U6 promoter: RNA polymerase III promoter for human U6 snRNA
   8023..8098    +  misc_RNA       gRNA scaffold: guide RNA scaffold for the Streptococcus pyogenes CRISPR/Cas9 system
   8154..8271    +  misc_feature   cPPT/CTS: central polypurine tract and central termination sequence of HIV-1
>Addgene plasmid #77084 | PIP5K1B gRNA (BRDN0001149384) | addgene full sequence | sequence record 187084 | Addgene Assembled Sequence
CCCGGGTGCAAAGATGGATAAAGTTTTAAACAGAGAGGAATCTTTGCAGCTAATGGACCTTCTAGGTCTT
GAAAGGAGTGGGAATTGGCTCCGGTGCCCGTCAGTGGGCAGAGCGCACATCGCCCACAGTCCCCGAGAAG
TTGGGGGGAGGGGTCGGCAATTGATCCGGTGCCTAGAGAAGGTGGCGCGGGGTAAACTGGGAAAGTGATG
TCGTGTACTGGCTCCGCCTTTTTCCCGAGGGTGGGGGAGAACCGTATATAAGTGCAGTAGTCGCCGTGAA
CGTTCTTTTTCGCAACGGGTTTGCCGCCAGAACACAGGTAAGTGCCGTGTGTGGTTCCCGCGGGCCTGGC
CTCTTTACGGGTTATGGCCCTTGCGTGCCTTGAATTACTTCCACCTGGCTGCAGTACGTGATTCTTGATC
CCGAGCTTCGGGTTGGAAGTGGGTGGGAGAGTTCGAGGCCTTGCGCTTAAGGAGCCCCTTCGCCTCGTGC
TTGAGTTGAGGCCTGGCCTGGGCGCTGGGGCCGCCGCGTGCGAATCTGGTGGCACCTTCGCGCCTGTCTC
GCTGCTTTCGATAAGTCTCTAGCCATTTAAAATTTTTGATGACCTGCTGCGACGCTTTTTTTCTGGCAAG
ATAGTCTTGTAAATGCGGGCCAAGATCTGCACACTGGTATTTCGGTTTTTGGGGCCGCGGGCGGCGACGG
GGCCCGTGCGTCCCAGCGCACATGTTCGGCGAGGCGGGGCCTGCGAGCGCGGCCACCGAGAATCGGACGG
GGGTAGTCTCAAGCTGGCCGGCCTGCTCTGGTGCCTGGCCTCGCGCCGCCGTGTATCGCCCCGCCCTGGG
CGGCAAGGCTGGCCCGGTCGGCACCAGTTGCGTGAGCGGAAAGATGGCCGCTTCCCGGCCCTGCTGCAGG
GAGCTCAAAATGGAGGACGCGGCGCTCGGGAGAGCGGGCGGGTGAGTCACCCACACAAAGGAAAAGGGCC
TTTCCGTCCTCAGCCGTCGCTTCATGTGACTCCACGGAGTACCGGGCGCCGTCCAGGCACCTCGATTAGT
TCTCGAGCTTTTGGAGTACGTCGTCTTTAGGTTGGGGGGAGGGGTTTTATGCGATGGAGTTTCCCCACAC
TGAGTGGGTGGAGACTGAAGTTAGGCCAGCTTGGCACTTGATGTAATTCTCCTTGGAATTTGCCCTTTTT
GAGTTTGGATCTTGGTTCATTCTCAAGCCTCAGACAGTGGTTCAAAGTTTTTTTCTTCCATTTCAGGTGT
CGTGACGTACGGCCACCATGACCGAGTACAAGCCCACGGTGCGCCTCGCCACCCGCGACGACGTCCCCAG
GGCCGTACGCACCCTCGCCGCCGCGTTCGCCGACTACCCCGCCACGCGCCACACCGTCGATCCGGACCGC
CACATCGAGCGGGTCACCGAGCTGCAAGAACTCTTCCTCACGCGCGTCGGGCTCGACATCGGCAAGGTGT
GGGTCGCGGACGACGGCGCCGCCGTGGCGGTCTGGACCACGCCGGAGAGCGTCGAAGCGGGGGCGGTGTT
CGCCGAGATCGGCCCGCGCATGGCCGAGTTGAGCGGTTCCCGGCTGGCCGCGCAGCAACAGATGGAAGGC
CTCCTGGCGCCGCACCGGCCCAAGGAGCCCGCGTGGTTCCTGGCCACCGTCGGAGTCTCGCCCGACCACC
AGGGCAAGGGTCTGGGCAGCGCCGTCGTGCTCCCCGGAGTGGAGGCGGCCGAGCGCGCCGGGGTGCCCGC
CTTCCTGGAGACCTCCGCGCCCCGCAACCTCCCCTTCTACGAGCGGCTCGGCTTCACCGTCACCGCCGAC
GTCGAGGTGCCCGAAGGACCGCGCACCTGGTGCATGACCCGCAAGCCCGGTGCCTGAACGCGTTAAGTCG
ACAATCAACCTCTGGATTACAAAATTTGTGAAAGATTGACTGGTATTCTTAACTATGTTGCTCCTTTTAC
GCTATGTGGATACGCTGCTTTAATGCCTTTGTATCATGCTATTGCTTCCCGTATGGCTTTCATTTTCTCC
TCCTTGTATAAATCCTGGTTGCTGTCTCTTTATGAGGAGTTGTGGCCCGTTGTCAGGCAACGTGGCGTGG
TGTGCACTGTGTTTGCTGACGCAACCCCCACTGGTTGGGGCATTGCCACCACCTGTCAGCTCCTTTCCGG
GACTTTCGCTTTCCCCCTCCCTATTGCCACGGCGGAACTCATCGCCGCCTGCCTTGCCCGCTGCTGGACA
GGGGCTCGGCTGTTGGGCACTGACAATTCCGTGGTGTTGTCGGGGAAATCATCGTCCTTTCCTTGGCTGC
TCGCCTGTGTTGCCACCTGGATTCTGCGCGGGACGTCCTTCTGCTACGTCCCTTCGGCCCTCAATCCAGC
GGACCTTCCTTCCCGCGGCCTGCTGCCGGCTCTGCGGCCTCTTCCGCGTCTTCGCCTTCGCCCTCAGACG
AGTCGGATCTCCCTTTGGGCCGCCTCCCCGCGTCGACTTTAAGACCAATGACTTACAAGGCAGCTGTAGA
TCTTAGCCACTTTTTAAAAGAAAAGGGGGGACTGGAAGGGCTAATTCACTCCCAACGAAGACAAGATCTG
CTTTTTGCTTGTACTGGGTCTCTCTGGTTAGACCAGATCTGAGCCTGGGAGCTCTCTGGCTAACTAGGGA
ACCCACTGCTTAAGCCTCAATAAAGCTTGCCTTGAGTGCTTCAAGTAGTGTGTGCCCGTCTGTTGTGTGA
CTCTGGTAACTAGAGATCCCTCAGACCCTTTTAGTCAGTGTGGAAAATCTCTAGCAGTACGTATAGTAGT
TCATGTCATCTTATTATTCAGTATTTATAACTTGCAAAGAAATGAATATCAGAGAGTGAGAGGAACTTGT
TTATTGCAGCTTATAATGGTTACAAATAAAGCAATAGCATCACAAATTTCACAAATAAAGCATTTTTTTC
ACTGCATTCTAGTTGTGGTTTGTCCAAACTCATCAATGTATCTTATCATGTCTGGCTCTAGCTATCCCGC
CCCTAACTCCGCCCATCCCGCCCCTAACTCCGCCCAGTTCCGCCCATTCTCCGCCCCATGGCTGACTAAT
TTTTTTTATTTATGCAGAGGCCGAGGCCGCCTCGGCCTCTGAGCTATTCCAGAAGTAGTGAGGAGGCTTT
TTTGGAGGCCTAGGGACGTACCCAATTCGCCCTATAGTGAGTCGTATTACGCGCGCTCACTGGCCGTCGT
TTTACAACGTCGTGACTGGGAAAACCCTGGCGTTACCCAACTTAATCGCCTTGCAGCACATCCCCCTTTC
GCCAGCTGGCGTAATAGCGAAGAGGCCCGCACCGATCGCCCTTCCCAACAGTTGCGCAGCCTGAATGGCG
AATGGG
[124 nt withheld, positions 3367-3490]
C
[91 nt withheld, positions 3492-3582]
A
[49 nt withheld, positions 3584-3632]
CCTTTGACGTTGGAGTCCACGTTCTTT
[37 nt withheld, positions 3660-3696]
ACCCTATCTCGGTCTATTCTTTTGATTTATAAGGGATTTTGCCGATTTCGGCCTATTGGTTAAAAAATGA
GCTGATTTAACAAAAATTTAACGCGAATTTTAACAAAATATTAACGCTTACAATTTAGGTGGCACTTTTC
GGGGAAATGTGCGCGGAACCCCTATTTGTTTATTTTTCTAAATACATTCAAATATGTATCCGCTCATGAG
ACAATAACCCTGATAAATGCTTCAATAATATTGAAAAAGGAAGAGTATGAGTATTCAACATTTCCGTGTC
GCCCTTATTCCCTTTTTTGCGGCATTTTGCCTTCCTGTTTTTGCTCACCCAGAAACGCTGGTGAAAGTAA
AAGATGCTGAAGATCAGTTGGGTGCACGAGTGGGTTACATCGAACTGGATCTCAACAGCGGTAAGATCCT
TGAGAGTTTTCGCCCCGAAGAACGTTTTCCAATGATGAGCACTTTTAAAGTTCTGCTATGTGGCGCGGTA
TTATCCCGTATTGACGCCGGGCAAGAGCAACTCGGTCGCCGCATACACTATTCTCAGAATGACTTGGTTG
AGTACTCACCAGTCACAGAAAAGCATCTTACGGATGGCATGACAGTAAGAGAATTATGCAGTGCTGCCAT
AACCATGAGTGATAACACTGCGGCCAACTTACTTCTGACAACGATCGGAGGACCGAAGGAGCTAACCGCT
TTTTTGCACAACATGGGGGATCATGTAACTCGCCTTGATCGTTGGGAACCGGAGCTGAATGAAGCCATAC
CAAACGACGAGCGTGACACCACGATGCCTGTAGCAATGGCAACAACGTTGCGCAAACTATTAACTGGCGA
ACTACTTACTCTAGCTTCCCGGCAACAATTAATAGACTGGATGGAGGCGGATAAAGTTGCAGGACCACTT
CTGCGCTCGGCCCTTCCGGCTGGCTGGTTTATTGCTGATAAATCTGGAGCCGGTGAGCGTGGGTCTCGCG
GTATCATTGCAGCACTGGGGCCAGATGGTAAGCCCTCCCGTATCGTAGTTATCTACACGACGGGGAGTCA
GGCAACTATGGATGAACGAAATAGACAGATCGCTGAGATAGGTGCCTCACTGATTAAGCATTGGTAACTG
TCAGACCAAGTTTACTCATATATACTTTAGATTGATTTAAAACTTCATTTTTAATTTAAAAGGATCTAGG
TGAAGATCCTTTTTGATAATCTCATGACCAAAATCCCTTAACGTGAGTTTTCGTTCCACTGAGCGTCAGA
CCCCGTAGAAAAGATCAAAGGATCTTCTTGAGATCCTTTTTTTCTGCGCGTAATCTGCTGCTTGCAAACA
AAAAAACCACCGCTACCAGCGGTGGTTTGTTTGCCGGATCAAGAGCTACCAACTCTTTTTCCGAAGGTAA
CTGGCTTCAGCAGAGCGCAGATACCAAATACTGTTCTTCTAGTGTAGCCGTAGTTAGGCCACCACTTCAA
GAACTCTGTAGCACCGCCTACATACCTCGCTCTGCTAATCCTGTTACCAGTGGCTGCTGCCAGTGGCGAT
AAGTCGTGTCTTACCGGGTTGGACTCAAGACGATAGTTACCGGATAAGGCGCAGCGGTCGGGCTGAACGG
GGGGTTCGTGCACACAGCCCAGCTTGGAGCGAACGACCTACACCGAACTGAGATACCTACAGCGTGAGCT
ATGAGAAAGCGCCACGCTTCCCGAAGGGAGAAAGGCGGACAGGTATCCGGTAAGCGGCAGGGTCGGAACA
GGAGAGCGCACGAGGGAGCTTCCAGGGGGAAACGCCTGGTATCTTTATAGTCCTGTCGGGTTTCGCCACC
TCTGACTTGAGCGTCGATTTTTGTGATGCTCGTCAGGGGGGCGGAGCCTATGGAAAAACGCCAGCAACGC
GGCCTTTTTACGGTTCCTGGCCTTTTGCTGGCCTTTTGCTCACATGTTCTTTCCTGCGTTATCCCCTGAT
TCTGTGGATAACCGTATTACCGCCTTTGAGTGAGCTGATACCGCTCGCCGCAGCCGAACGACCGAGCGCA
GCGAGTCAGTGAGCGAGGAAGCGGAAGAGCGCCCAATACGCAAACCGCCTCTCCCCGCGCGTTGGCCGAT
TCATTAATGCAGCTGGCACGACAGGTTTCCCGACTGGAAAGCGGGCAGTGAGCGCAACGCAATTAATGTG
AGTTAGCTCACTCATTAGGCACCCCAGGCTTTACACTTTATGCTTCCGGCTCGTATGTTGTGTGGAATTG
TGAGCGGATAACAATTTCACACAGGAAACAGCTATGACCATGATTACGCCAAGCGCGCAATTAACCCTCA
CTAAAGGGAACAAAAGCTGGAGCTGCAAGCTTAATGTAGTCTTATGCAATACTCTTGTAGTCTTGCAACA
TGGTAACGATGAGTTAGCAACATGCCTTACAAGGAGAGAAAAAGCACCGTGCATGCCGATTGGTGGAAGT
AAGGTGGTACGATCGTGCCTTATTAGGAAGGCAACAGACGGGTCTGACATGGATTGGACGAACCACTGAA
TTGCCGCATTGCAGAGATATTGTATTTAAGTGCCTAGCTCGATACATAAACGGGTCTCTCTGGTTAGACC
AGATCTGAGCCTGGGAGCTCTCTGGCTAACTAGGGAACCCACTGCTTAAGCCTCAATAAAGCTTGCCTTG
AGTGCTTCAAGTAGTGTGTGCCCGTCTGTTGTGTGACTCTGGTAACTAGAGATCCCTCAGACCCTTTTAG
TCAGTGTGGAAAATCTCTAGCAGTGGCGCCCGAACAGGGACTTGAAAGCGAAAGGGAAACCAGAGGAGCT
CTCTCGACGCAGGACTCGGCTTGCTGAAGCGCGCACGGCAAGAGGCGAGGGGCGGCGACTGGTGAGTACG
CCAAAAATTTTGACTAGCGGAGGCTAGAAGGAGAGAGATGGGTGCGAGAGCGTCAGTATTAAGCGGGGGA
GAATTAGATCGCGATGGGAAAAAATTCGGTTAAGGCCAGGGGGAAAGAAAAAATATAAATTAAAACATAT
AGTATGGGCAAGCAGGGAGCTAGAACGATTCGCAGTTAATCCTGGCCTGTTAGAAACATCAGAAGGCTGT
AGACAAATACTGGGACAGCTACAACCATCCCTTCAGACAGGATCAGAAGAACTTAGATCATTATATAATA
CAGTAGCAACCCTCTATTGTGTGCATCAAAGGATAGAGATAAAAGACACCAAGGAAGCTTTAGACAAGAT
AGAGGAAGAGCAAAACAAAAGTAAGACCACCGCACAGCAAGCGGCCGCTGATCTTCAGACCTGGAGGAGG
AGATATGAGGGACAATTGGAGAAGTGAATTATATAAATATAAAGTAGTAAAAATTGAACCATTAGGAGTA
GCACCCACCAAGGCAAAGAGAAGAGTGGTGCAGAGAGAAAAAAGAGCAGTGGGAATAGGAGCTTTGTTCC
TTGGGTTCTTGGGAGCAGCAGGAAGCACTATGGGCGCAGCGTCAATGACGCTGACGGTACAGGCCAGACA
ATTATTGTCTGGTATAGTGCAGCAGCAGAACAATTTGCTGAGGGCTATTGAGGCGCAACAGCATCTGTTG
CAACTCACAGTCTGGGGCATCAAGCAGCTCCAGGCAAGAATCCTGGCTGTGGAAAGATACCTAAAGGATC
AACAGCTCCTGGGGATTTGGGGTTGCTCTGGAAAACTCATTTGCACCACTGCTGTGCCTTGGAATGCTAG
TTGGAGTAATAAATCTCTGGAACAGATTTGGAATCACACGACCTGGATGGAGTGGGACAGAGAAATTAAC
AATTACACAAGCTTAATACACTCCTTAATTGAAGAATCGCAAAACCAGCAAGAAAAGAATGAACAAGAAT
TATTGGAATTAGATAAATGGGCAAGTTTGTGGAATTGGTTTAACATAACAAATTGGCTGTGGTATATAAA
ATTATTCATAATGATAGTAGGAGGCTTGGTAGGTTTAAGAATAGTTTTTGCTGTACTTTCTATAGTGAAT
AGAGTTAGGCAGGGATATTCACCATTATCGTTTCAGACCCACCTCCCAACCCCGAGGGGACCCAGAGAGG
GCCTATTTCCCATGATTCCTTCATATTTGCATATACGATACAAGGCTGTTAGAGAGATAATTAGAATTAA
TTTGACTGTAAACACAAAGATATTAGTACAAAATACGTGACGTAGAAAGTAATAATTTCTTGGGTAGTTT
GCAGTTTTAAAATTATGTTTTAAAATGGACTATCATATGCTTACCGTAACTTGAAAGTATTTCGATTTCT
TGGCTTTATATATCTTGTGGAAAGGACGAAACACCGAATCTAAGTCCTTAAATGTGGTTTTAGAGCTAGA
AATAGCAAGTTAAAATAAGGCTAGTCCGTTATCAACTTGAAAAAGTGGCACCGAGTCGGTGCTTTTTTAA
GCTTGGCGTAACTAGATCTTGAGACAAATGGCAGTATTCATCCACAATTTTAAAAGAAAAGGGGGGATTG
GGGGGTACAGTGCAGGGGAAAGAATAGTAGACATAATAGCAACAGACATACAAACTAAAGAATTACAAAA
ACAAATTACAAAAATTCAAAATTTTCGGGTTTATTACAGGGACAGCAGAGATCCACTTTGGCGCCGGCTC
GAGGGGG
