>Addgene plasmid #77084 | PIP5K1B gRNA (BRDN0001149384) | depositor partial sequence | sequence record 144544 | Target Sequence
AATCTAAGTCCTTAAATGTG
