>Addgene plasmid #77084 | PIP5K1B gRNA (BRDN0001149384) | addgene partial sequence | sequence record 187083 | hU6-F
GTAGAAAGTAATAATTTCTTGGGTAGTTTGCAGTTTTAAAATTATGTTTTAAAATGGACTATCATATGCT
TACCGTAACTTGAAAGTATTTCGATTTCTTGGCTTTATATATCTTGTGGAAAGGACGAAACACCGAATCT
AAGTCCTTAAATGTGGTTTTAGAGCTAGAAATAGCAAGTTAAAATAAGGCTAGTCCGTTATCAACTTGAA
AAAGTGGCACCGAGTCGGTGCTTTTTTAAGCTTGGCGTAACTAGATCTTGAGACAAATGGCAGTATTCAT
CCACAATTTTAAAAGAAAAGGGGGGATTGGGGGGTACAGTGCAGGGGAAAGAATAGTAGACATAATAGCA
ACAGACATACAAACTAAAGAATTACAAAAACAAATTACAAAAATTCAAAATTTTCGGGTTTATTACAGGG
ACAGCAGAGATCCACTTTGGCGCCGGCTCGAGGGGGCCCGGGTGCAAAGATGGATAAAGTTTTAAACAGA
GAGGAATCTTTGCAGCTAATGGACCTTCTAGGTCTTGAAAGGAGTGGGAATTGGCTCCGGTGCCCGTCAG
TGGGCAGAGC
